Addgene plasmid #77024: TEC gRNA (BRDN0001148069)
Purpose: 3rd generation lentiviral gRNA plasmid targeting human TEC
Depositing lab: John Doench & David Root. Depositing organization: Broad Institute. Publication: Optimized sgRNA design to maximize activity and minimize off-target effects of CRISPR-Cas9. Doench JG, Fusi N, Sullender M, Hegde M, Vaimberg EW, Donovan KF, Smith I, Tothova Z, Wilen C, Orchard R, Virgin HW, Listgarten J, Root DE. Nat Biotechnol. 2016 Jan 18. doi: 10.1038/nbt.3437. PubMed 26780180.
Backbone
  Vector backbone: lentiGuide-Puro
  Backbone manufacturer: Zhang Lab (Addgene plasmid # 52963)
  Vector type: Mammalian Expression, Lentiviral, CRISPR
  Selectable markers: Puromycin
Growth in bacteria
  Bacterial resistance: Ampicillin, 100 μg/mL
  Growth temperature: 37°C
  Growth strain: DH5alpha
  Copy number: High Copy
Gene/Insert
  Gene/Insert name: TEC (alt names: TEC; NM_003215.2)
  gRNA/shRNA sequence: CATGATCTCAGATTAGAGAG
  Species: H. sapiens (human)
  Promoter: hU6
  Cloning method: Unknown
  Sequencing primers: 5′ U6-F; 3′ pS2-R
Terms and licenses: Academic/Nonprofit Terms; Industry Terms: Not Available to Industry
Depositor comments: The gRNA was designed to target the following Genbank reference sequence(s): NM_003215.2. Note that this plasmid does NOT contain Cas9. It should be used in conjunction with lentiCas9-Blast (Addgene #52962) or otherwise with cell lines already expressing Cas9. Browse the full kinome gRNA library at http://www.addgene.org/pooled-library/broadgpp-human-kinome/ or visit http://www.broadinstitute.org/rnai/public/ for detailed protocols and information.
How to cite: TEC gRNA (BRDN0001148069) was a gift from John Doench & David Root (Addgene plasmid # 77024 ; http://n2t.net/addgene:77024 ; RRID:Addgene_77024)
