[The description below was written by a language model from this plasmid's Addgene catalogue record and pLannotate feature annotations shown in this document.]
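Description:
TEC gRNA (BRDN0001148069) is a third-generation lentiviral guide RNA plasmid built on the lentiGuide-Puro backbone and designed to direct Streptococcus pyogenes Cas9 to the human TEC gene, which is part of a kinome-focused gRNA collection. It is propagated in E. coli as a high-copy plasmid through a ColE1/pUC-type origin with ampicillin selection from the β-lactamase gene. The backbone also carries an f1 origin, an SV40 origin and poly(A) signal, and leftover lac, T3 and T7 cloning-vector elements that play no role in its function.

The viral cassette begins with an RSV promoter fused to a truncated HIV-1 5' LTR, which drives Tat-independent production of the genomic RNA in packaging cells. This is followed by the Ψ packaging signal with a partial gag sequence and by the Rev response element for Rev-dependent nuclear export. Within the transfer region, a human U6 RNA polymerase III promoter expresses the 20-nucleotide TEC-targeting spacer joined to the SpCas9 gRNA scaffold. A central polypurine tract then aids nuclear import of the viral genome. Downstream, the EF-1α core promoter with its intron A drives puromycin N-acetyltransferase for selection of transduced mammalian cells, and a WPRE enhances transcript expression. The cassette ends in a ΔU3 self-inactivating 3' LTR, which disables LTR promoter activity after integration.

The plasmid does not encode Cas9, so it must be used with a separate Cas9 vector or in cells that already express Cas9. Its typical use is stable delivery of the guide for knockout of TEC in human cells.
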