Features (pLannotate 1.2.2; 29 found; start..end, strand, type, name):
     14..80      +  CDS            small t antigen (fragment): SV40 (simian virus 40) small t antigen
    106..317     +  promoter       EF-1α core promoter: core promoter for human elongation factor EF-1α
    318..1256    +  intron         EF-1α intron A: intron upstream of the start codon of human EF-1α
   1278..1877    +  CDS            PuroR (fragment): puromycin N-acetyltransferase; pac from Streptomyces; confers resistance to puromycin
   1893..2481    +  misc_feature   WPRE: woodchuck hepatitis virus posttranscriptional regulatory element
   2532..2551    +  misc_feature   cPPT/CTS (fragment): central polypurine tract and central termination sequence of HIV-1
   2553..2786    +  LTR            3' LTR (ΔU3): self-inactivating 3' long terminal repeat (LTR) from HIV-1
   2864..2985    +  polyA_signal   SV40 poly(A) signal: SV40 polyadenylation signal
   3025..3160    +  rep_origin     SV40 ori: SV40 origin of replication
   3181..3199    -  promoter       T7 promoter: promoter for bacteriophage T7 RNA polymerase
   3207..3362    +  CDS            lacZα (fragment): LacZα fragment of β-galactosidase; lacZ fragment
   3367..3795    +  rep_origin     f1 ori (sequence partly withheld): f1 bacteriophage origin of replication; arrow indicates direction of (+) strand synthesis
   3848..3952    +  promoter       AmpR promoter: bla
   3953..4813    +  CDS            AmpR: β-lactamase; bla; confers resistance to ampicillin, carbenicillin, and related antibiotics
   4984..5572    +  rep_origin     ori: high-copy-number ColE1/pMB1/pBR322/pUC origin of replication
   5755..5847    +  CDS            lacI (fragment): lac repressor; lacI; The lac repressor binds to the lac operator to inhibit transcription in E. coli. This inhibition can be relieved by adding lactose or isopropyl-β-D-thiogalactopyranoside (IPTG).
   5860..5881    +  protein_bind   CAP binding site: CAP binding activates transcription in the presence of cAMP. E. coli catabolite activator protein
   5896..5926    +  promoter       lac promoter: promoter for the E. coli lac operon
   5934..5950    +  protein_bind   lac operator: The lac repressor binds to the lac operator to inhibit transcription in E. coli. This inhibition can be relieved by adding lactose or isopropyl-β-D-thiogalactopyranoside (IPTG). lac repressor encoded by lacI
   5995..6013    +  promoter       T3 promoter: promoter for bacteriophage T3 RNA polymerase
   6041..6267    +  promoter       RSV promoter: Rous sarcoma virus enhancer/promoter
   6268..6448    +  LTR            5' LTR (truncated): truncated 5' long terminal repeat (LTR) from HIV-1
   6495..6620    +  misc_feature   HIV-1 Ψ: packaging signal of human immunodeficiency virus type 1
   6604..6967    +  CDS            HIV-1 gag (fragment): gag protein from human immunodeficiency virus 1; gag
   7113..7346    +  misc_feature   RRE: The Rev response element (RRE) of HIV-1 allows for Rev-dependent mRNA export from the nucleus to the cytoplasm.
   7723..7749    +  CDS            Rev (fragment): human immunodeficiency virus 1 (HIV-1) Rev protein; rev; enhances nuclear export of unspliced and incompletely spliced viral mRNAs
   7753..7993    +  promoter       U6 promoter: RNA polymerase III promoter for human U6 snRNA
   8023..8098    +  misc_RNA       gRNA scaffold: guide RNA scaffold for the Streptococcus pyogenes CRISPR/Cas9 system
   8154..8271    +  misc_feature   cPPT/CTS: central polypurine tract and central termination sequence of HIV-1
>Addgene plasmid #77024 | TEC gRNA (BRDN0001148069) | addgene full sequence | sequence record 186968 | Addgene Assembled Sequence
CCCGGGTGCAAAGATGGATAAAGTTTTAAACAGAGAGGAATCTTTGCAGCTAATGGACCTTCTAGGTCTT
GAAAGGAGTGGGAATTGGCTCCGGTGCCCGTCAGTGGGCAGAGCGCACATCGCCCACAGTCCCCGAGAAG
TTGGGGGGAGGGGTCGGCAATTGATCCGGTGCCTAGAGAAGGTGGCGCGGGGTAAACTGGGAAAGTGATG
TCGTGTACTGGCTCCGCCTTTTTCCCGAGGGTGGGGGAGAACCGTATATAAGTGCAGTAGTCGCCGTGAA
CGTTCTTTTTCGCAACGGGTTTGCCGCCAGAACACAGGTAAGTGCCGTGTGTGGTTCCCGCGGGCCTGGC
CTCTTTACGGGTTATGGCCCTTGCGTGCCTTGAATTACTTCCACCTGGCTGCAGTACGTGATTCTTGATC
CCGAGCTTCGGGTTGGAAGTGGGTGGGAGAGTTCGAGGCCTTGCGCTTAAGGAGCCCCTTCGCCTCGTGC
TTGAGTTGAGGCCTGGCCTGGGCGCTGGGGCCGCCGCGTGCGAATCTGGTGGCACCTTCGCGCCTGTCTC
GCTGCTTTCGATAAGTCTCTAGCCATTTAAAATTTTTGATGACCTGCTGCGACGCTTTTTTTCTGGCAAG
ATAGTCTTGTAAATGCGGGCCAAGATCTGCACACTGGTATTTCGGTTTTTGGGGCCGCGGGCGGCGACGG
GGCCCGTGCGTCCCAGCGCACATGTTCGGCGAGGCGGGGCCTGCGAGCGCGGCCACCGAGAATCGGACGG
GGGTAGTCTCAAGCTGGCCGGCCTGCTCTGGTGCCTGGCCTCGCGCCGCCGTGTATCGCCCCGCCCTGGG
CGGCAAGGCTGGCCCGGTCGGCACCAGTTGCGTGAGCGGAAAGATGGCCGCTTCCCGGCCCTGCTGCAGG
GAGCTCAAAATGGAGGACGCGGCGCTCGGGAGAGCGGGCGGGTGAGTCACCCACACAAAGGAAAAGGGCC
TTTCCGTCCTCAGCCGTCGCTTCATGTGACTCCACGGAGTACCGGGCGCCGTCCAGGCACCTCGATTAGT
TCTCGAGCTTTTGGAGTACGTCGTCTTTAGGTTGGGGGGAGGGGTTTTATGCGATGGAGTTTCCCCACAC
TGAGTGGGTGGAGACTGAAGTTAGGCCAGCTTGGCACTTGATGTAATTCTCCTTGGAATTTGCCCTTTTT
GAGTTTGGATCTTGGTTCATTCTCAAGCCTCAGACAGTGGTTCAAAGTTTTTTTCTTCCATTTCAGGTGT
CGTGACGTACGGCCACCATGACCGAGTACAAGCCCACGGTGCGCCTCGCCACCCGCGACGACGTCCCCAG
GGCCGTACGCACCCTCGCCGCCGCGTTCGCCGACTACCCCGCCACGCGCCACACCGTCGATCCGGACCGC
CACATCGAGCGGGTCACCGAGCTGCAAGAACTCTTCCTCACGCGCGTCGGGCTCGACATCGGCAAGGTGT
GGGTCGCGGACGACGGCGCCGCCGTGGCGGTCTGGACCACGCCGGAGAGCGTCGAAGCGGGGGCGGTGTT
CGCCGAGATCGGCCCGCGCATGGCCGAGTTGAGCGGTTCCCGGCTGGCCGCGCAGCAACAGATGGAAGGC
CTCCTGGCGCCGCACCGGCCCAAGGAGCCCGCGTGGTTCCTGGCCACCGTCGGAGTCTCGCCCGACCACC
AGGGCAAGGGTCTGGGCAGCGCCGTCGTGCTCCCCGGAGTGGAGGCGGCCGAGCGCGCCGGGGTGCCCGC
CTTCCTGGAGACCTCCGCGCCCCGCAACCTCCCCTTCTACGAGCGGCTCGGCTTCACCGTCACCGCCGAC
GTCGAGGTGCCCGAAGGACCGCGCACCTGGTGCATGACCCGCAAGCCCGGTGCCTGAACGCGTTAAGTCG
ACAATCAACCTCTGGATTACAAAATTTGTGAAAGATTGACTGGTATTCTTAACTATGTTGCTCCTTTTAC
GCTATGTGGATACGCTGCTTTAATGCCTTTGTATCATGCTATTGCTTCCCGTATGGCTTTCATTTTCTCC
TCCTTGTATAAATCCTGGTTGCTGTCTCTTTATGAGGAGTTGTGGCCCGTTGTCAGGCAACGTGGCGTGG
TGTGCACTGTGTTTGCTGACGCAACCCCCACTGGTTGGGGCATTGCCACCACCTGTCAGCTCCTTTCCGG
GACTTTCGCTTTCCCCCTCCCTATTGCCACGGCGGAACTCATCGCCGCCTGCCTTGCCCGCTGCTGGACA
GGGGCTCGGCTGTTGGGCACTGACAATTCCGTGGTGTTGTCGGGGAAATCATCGTCCTTTCCTTGGCTGC
TCGCCTGTGTTGCCACCTGGATTCTGCGCGGGACGTCCTTCTGCTACGTCCCTTCGGCCCTCAATCCAGC
GGACCTTCCTTCCCGCGGCCTGCTGCCGGCTCTGCGGCCTCTTCCGCGTCTTCGCCTTCGCCCTCAGACG
AGTCGGATCTCCCTTTGGGCCGCCTCCCCGCGTCGACTTTAAGACCAATGACTTACAAGGCAGCTGTAGA
TCTTAGCCACTTTTTAAAAGAAAAGGGGGGACTGGAAGGGCTAATTCACTCCCAACGAAGACAAGATCTG
CTTTTTGCTTGTACTGGGTCTCTCTGGTTAGACCAGATCTGAGCCTGGGAGCTCTCTGGCTAACTAGGGA
ACCCACTGCTTAAGCCTCAATAAAGCTTGCCTTGAGTGCTTCAAGTAGTGTGTGCCCGTCTGTTGTGTGA
CTCTGGTAACTAGAGATCCCTCAGACCCTTTTAGTCAGTGTGGAAAATCTCTAGCAGTACGTATAGTAGT
TCATGTCATCTTATTATTCAGTATTTATAACTTGCAAAGAAATGAATATCAGAGAGTGAGAGGAACTTGT
TTATTGCAGCTTATAATGGTTACAAATAAAGCAATAGCATCACAAATTTCACAAATAAAGCATTTTTTTC
ACTGCATTCTAGTTGTGGTTTGTCCAAACTCATCAATGTATCTTATCATGTCTGGCTCTAGCTATCCCGC
CCCTAACTCCGCCCATCCCGCCCCTAACTCCGCCCAGTTCCGCCCATTCTCCGCCCCATGGCTGACTAAT
TTTTTTTATTTATGCAGAGGCCGAGGCCGCCTCGGCCTCTGAGCTATTCCAGAAGTAGTGAGGAGGCTTT
TTTGGAGGCCTAGGGACGTACCCAATTCGCCCTATAGTGAGTCGTATTACGCGCGCTCACTGGCCGTCGT
TTTACAACGTCGTGACTGGGAAAACCCTGGCGTTACCCAACTTAATCGCCTTGCAGCACATCCCCCTTTC
GCCAGCTGGCGTAATAGCGAAGAGGCCCGCACCGATCGCCCTTCCCAACAGTTGCGCAGCCTGAATGGCG
AATGGG
[124 nt withheld, positions 3367-3490]
C
[91 nt withheld, positions 3492-3582]
A
[49 nt withheld, positions 3584-3632]
CCTTTGACGTTGGAGTCCACGTTCTTT
[37 nt withheld, positions 3660-3696]
ACCCTATCTCGGTCTATTCTTTTGATTTATAAGGGATTTTGCCGATTTCGGCCTATTGGTTAAAAAATGA
GCTGATTTAACAAAAATTTAACGCGAATTTTAACAAAATATTAACGCTTACAATTTAGGTGGCACTTTTC
GGGGAAATGTGCGCGGAACCCCTATTTGTTTATTTTTCTAAATACATTCAAATATGTATCCGCTCATGAG
ACAATAACCCTGATAAATGCTTCAATAATATTGAAAAAGGAAGAGTATGAGTATTCAACATTTCCGTGTC
GCCCTTATTCCCTTTTTTGCGGCATTTTGCCTTCCTGTTTTTGCTCACCCAGAAACGCTGGTGAAAGTAA
AAGATGCTGAAGATCAGTTGGGTGCACGAGTGGGTTACATCGAACTGGATCTCAACAGCGGTAAGATCCT
TGAGAGTTTTCGCCCCGAAGAACGTTTTCCAATGATGAGCACTTTTAAAGTTCTGCTATGTGGCGCGGTA
TTATCCCGTATTGACGCCGGGCAAGAGCAACTCGGTCGCCGCATACACTATTCTCAGAATGACTTGGTTG
AGTACTCACCAGTCACAGAAAAGCATCTTACGGATGGCATGACAGTAAGAGAATTATGCAGTGCTGCCAT
AACCATGAGTGATAACACTGCGGCCAACTTACTTCTGACAACGATCGGAGGACCGAAGGAGCTAACCGCT
TTTTTGCACAACATGGGGGATCATGTAACTCGCCTTGATCGTTGGGAACCGGAGCTGAATGAAGCCATAC
CAAACGACGAGCGTGACACCACGATGCCTGTAGCAATGGCAACAACGTTGCGCAAACTATTAACTGGCGA
ACTACTTACTCTAGCTTCCCGGCAACAATTAATAGACTGGATGGAGGCGGATAAAGTTGCAGGACCACTT
CTGCGCTCGGCCCTTCCGGCTGGCTGGTTTATTGCTGATAAATCTGGAGCCGGTGAGCGTGGGTCTCGCG
GTATCATTGCAGCACTGGGGCCAGATGGTAAGCCCTCCCGTATCGTAGTTATCTACACGACGGGGAGTCA
GGCAACTATGGATGAACGAAATAGACAGATCGCTGAGATAGGTGCCTCACTGATTAAGCATTGGTAACTG
TCAGACCAAGTTTACTCATATATACTTTAGATTGATTTAAAACTTCATTTTTAATTTAAAAGGATCTAGG
TGAAGATCCTTTTTGATAATCTCATGACCAAAATCCCTTAACGTGAGTTTTCGTTCCACTGAGCGTCAGA
CCCCGTAGAAAAGATCAAAGGATCTTCTTGAGATCCTTTTTTTCTGCGCGTAATCTGCTGCTTGCAAACA
AAAAAACCACCGCTACCAGCGGTGGTTTGTTTGCCGGATCAAGAGCTACCAACTCTTTTTCCGAAGGTAA
CTGGCTTCAGCAGAGCGCAGATACCAAATACTGTTCTTCTAGTGTAGCCGTAGTTAGGCCACCACTTCAA
GAACTCTGTAGCACCGCCTACATACCTCGCTCTGCTAATCCTGTTACCAGTGGCTGCTGCCAGTGGCGAT
AAGTCGTGTCTTACCGGGTTGGACTCAAGACGATAGTTACCGGATAAGGCGCAGCGGTCGGGCTGAACGG
GGGGTTCGTGCACACAGCCCAGCTTGGAGCGAACGACCTACACCGAACTGAGATACCTACAGCGTGAGCT
ATGAGAAAGCGCCACGCTTCCCGAAGGGAGAAAGGCGGACAGGTATCCGGTAAGCGGCAGGGTCGGAACA
GGAGAGCGCACGAGGGAGCTTCCAGGGGGAAACGCCTGGTATCTTTATAGTCCTGTCGGGTTTCGCCACC
TCTGACTTGAGCGTCGATTTTTGTGATGCTCGTCAGGGGGGCGGAGCCTATGGAAAAACGCCAGCAACGC
GGCCTTTTTACGGTTCCTGGCCTTTTGCTGGCCTTTTGCTCACATGTTCTTTCCTGCGTTATCCCCTGAT
TCTGTGGATAACCGTATTACCGCCTTTGAGTGAGCTGATACCGCTCGCCGCAGCCGAACGACCGAGCGCA
GCGAGTCAGTGAGCGAGGAAGCGGAAGAGCGCCCAATACGCAAACCGCCTCTCCCCGCGCGTTGGCCGAT
TCATTAATGCAGCTGGCACGACAGGTTTCCCGACTGGAAAGCGGGCAGTGAGCGCAACGCAATTAATGTG
AGTTAGCTCACTCATTAGGCACCCCAGGCTTTACACTTTATGCTTCCGGCTCGTATGTTGTGTGGAATTG
TGAGCGGATAACAATTTCACACAGGAAACAGCTATGACCATGATTACGCCAAGCGCGCAATTAACCCTCA
CTAAAGGGAACAAAAGCTGGAGCTGCAAGCTTAATGTAGTCTTATGCAATACTCTTGTAGTCTTGCAACA
TGGTAACGATGAGTTAGCAACATGCCTTACAAGGAGAGAAAAAGCACCGTGCATGCCGATTGGTGGAAGT
AAGGTGGTACGATCGTGCCTTATTAGGAAGGCAACAGACGGGTCTGACATGGATTGGACGAACCACTGAA
TTGCCGCATTGCAGAGATATTGTATTTAAGTGCCTAGCTCGATACATAAACGGGTCTCTCTGGTTAGACC
AGATCTGAGCCTGGGAGCTCTCTGGCTAACTAGGGAACCCACTGCTTAAGCCTCAATAAAGCTTGCCTTG
AGTGCTTCAAGTAGTGTGTGCCCGTCTGTTGTGTGACTCTGGTAACTAGAGATCCCTCAGACCCTTTTAG
TCAGTGTGGAAAATCTCTAGCAGTGGCGCCCGAACAGGGACTTGAAAGCGAAAGGGAAACCAGAGGAGCT
CTCTCGACGCAGGACTCGGCTTGCTGAAGCGCGCACGGCAAGAGGCGAGGGGCGGCGACTGGTGAGTACG
CCAAAAATTTTGACTAGCGGAGGCTAGAAGGAGAGAGATGGGTGCGAGAGCGTCAGTATTAAGCGGGGGA
GAATTAGATCGCGATGGGAAAAAATTCGGTTAAGGCCAGGGGGAAAGAAAAAATATAAATTAAAACATAT
AGTATGGGCAAGCAGGGAGCTAGAACGATTCGCAGTTAATCCTGGCCTGTTAGAAACATCAGAAGGCTGT
AGACAAATACTGGGACAGCTACAACCATCCCTTCAGACAGGATCAGAAGAACTTAGATCATTATATAATA
CAGTAGCAACCCTCTATTGTGTGCATCAAAGGATAGAGATAAAAGACACCAAGGAAGCTTTAGACAAGAT
AGAGGAAGAGCAAAACAAAAGTAAGACCACCGCACAGCAAGCGGCCGCTGATCTTCAGACCTGGAGGAGG
AGATATGAGGGACAATTGGAGAAGTGAATTATATAAATATAAAGTAGTAAAAATTGAACCATTAGGAGTA
GCACCCACCAAGGCAAAGAGAAGAGTGGTGCAGAGAGAAAAAAGAGCAGTGGGAATAGGAGCTTTGTTCC
TTGGGTTCTTGGGAGCAGCAGGAAGCACTATGGGCGCAGCGTCAATGACGCTGACGGTACAGGCCAGACA
ATTATTGTCTGGTATAGTGCAGCAGCAGAACAATTTGCTGAGGGCTATTGAGGCGCAACAGCATCTGTTG
CAACTCACAGTCTGGGGCATCAAGCAGCTCCAGGCAAGAATCCTGGCTGTGGAAAGATACCTAAAGGATC
AACAGCTCCTGGGGATTTGGGGTTGCTCTGGAAAACTCATTTGCACCACTGCTGTGCCTTGGAATGCTAG
TTGGAGTAATAAATCTCTGGAACAGATTTGGAATCACACGACCTGGATGGAGTGGGACAGAGAAATTAAC
AATTACACAAGCTTAATACACTCCTTAATTGAAGAATCGCAAAACCAGCAAGAAAAGAATGAACAAGAAT
TATTGGAATTAGATAAATGGGCAAGTTTGTGGAATTGGTTTAACATAACAAATTGGCTGTGGTATATAAA
ATTATTCATAATGATAGTAGGAGGCTTGGTAGGTTTAAGAATAGTTTTTGCTGTACTTTCTATAGTGAAT
AGAGTTAGGCAGGGATATTCACCATTATCGTTTCAGACCCACCTCCCAACCCCGAGGGGACCCAGAGAGG
GCCTATTTCCCATGATTCCTTCATATTTGCATATACGATACAAGGCTGTTAGAGAGATAATTAGAATTAA
TTTGACTGTAAACACAAAGATATTAGTACAAAATACGTGACGTAGAAAGTAATAATTTCTTGGGTAGTTT
GCAGTTTTAAAATTATGTTTTAAAATGGACTATCATATGCTTACCGTAACTTGAAAGTATTTCGATTTCT
TGGCTTTATATATCTTGTGGAAAGGACGAAACACCGCATGATCTCAGATTAGAGAGGTTTTAGAGCTAGA
AATAGCAAGTTAAAATAAGGCTAGTCCGTTATCAACTTGAAAAAGTGGCACCGAGTCGGTGCTTTTTTAA
GCTTGGCGTAACTAGATCTTGAGACAAATGGCAGTATTCATCCACAATTTTAAAAGAAAAGGGGGGATTG
GGGGGTACAGTGCAGGGGAAAGAATAGTAGACATAATAGCAACAGACATACAAACTAAAGAATTACAAAA
ACAAATTACAAAAATTCAAAATTTTCGGGTTTATTACAGGGACAGCAGAGATCCACTTTGGCGCCGGCTC
GAGGGGG
