>Addgene plasmid #77024 | TEC gRNA (BRDN0001148069) | depositor partial sequence | sequence record 144484 | Target Sequence
CATGATCTCAGATTAGAGAG
