>Addgene plasmid #77024 | TEC gRNA (BRDN0001148069) | addgene partial sequence | sequence record 186967 | hU6-F
TAGAAAGTAATAATTTCTTGGGTAGTTTGCAGTTTTAAAATTATGTTTTAAAATGGACTATCATATGCTT
ACCGTAACTTGAAAGTATTTCGATTTCTTGGCTTTATATATCTTGTGGAAAGGACGAAACACCGCATGAT
CTCAGATTAGAGAGGTTTTAGAGCTAGAAATAGCAAGTTAAAATAAGGCTAGTCCGTTATCAACTTGAAA
AAGTGGCACCGAGTCGGTGCTTTTTTAAGCTTGGCGTAACTAGATCTTGAGACAAATGGCAGTATTCATC
CACAATTTTAAAAGAAAAGGGGGGATTGGGGGGTACAGTGCAGGGGAAAGAATAGTAGACATAATAGCAA
CAGACATACAAACTAAAGAATTACAAAAACAAATTACAAAAATTCAAAATTTTCGGGTTTATTACAGGGA
CAGCAGAGATCCACTTTGGCGCCGGCTCGAGGGGGCCCGGGTGCAAAGATGGATAAAGTTTTAAACAGAG
AGGAATCTTTGCAGCTAATGGACCTTCTAGGTCTTGAAAGGAGTGGGAATTGGCTCCGGTGCCCGTCAGT
GGGCAGAGCG
